>Addgene plasmid #195380 | FLAG-deltaP1-PTPN22 | addgene full sequence | sequence record 386184 | Addgene NGS Result
ATGCATTAGTTATTAATAGTAATCAATTACGGGGTCATTAGTTCATAGCCCATATATGGAGTTCCGCGTT
ACATAACTTACGGTAAATGGCCCGCCTGGCTGACCGCCCAACGACCCCCGCCCATTGACGTCAATAATGA
CGTATGTTCCCATAGTAACGCCAATAGGGACTTTCCATTGACGTCAATGGGTGGAGTATTTACGGTAAAC
TGCCCACTTGGCAGTACATCAAGTGTATCATATGCCAAGTACGCCCCCTATTGACGTCAATGACGGTAAA
TGGCCCGCCTGGCATTATGCCCAGTACATGACCTTATGGGACTTTCCTACTTGGCAGTACATCTACGTAT
TAGTCATCGCTATTACCATGGTGATGCGGTTTTGGCAGTACATCAATGGGCGTGGATAGCGGTTTGACTC
ACGGGGATTTCCAAGTCTCCACCCCATTGACGTCAATGGGAGTTTGTTTTGGCACCAAAATCAACGGGAC
TTTCCAAAATGTCGTAACAACTCCGCCCCATTGACGCAAATGGGCGGTAGGCGTGTACGGTGGGAGGTCT
ATATAAGCAGAGCTGGTTTAGTGAACCGTCAGATCCGCTAGCGATTACGCCAAGCTCGAAATTAACCCTC
ACTAAAGGGAACAAAAGCTGGAGCTCCACCGCGGTGGCGGCCGCCACCATGGATTACAAGGATGACGACG
ATAAGAGCCCGGGCGGA
[903 nt withheld, positions 718-1620]
CATTCTGGAACAGAGAGTCAAGCAAAGCATTGTATTCCTGAGAAAAATCACACTCTCCAAGCAGACTCTT
ATTCTCCTAATTTACCAAAAAGTACCACAAAAGCAGCAAAAATGATGAACCAACAAAGGACAAAAATGGA
AATCAAAGAATCTTCTTCCTTTGACTTTAGGACTTCTGAAATAAGTGCAAAAGAAGAGCTAGTTTTGCAC
CCTGCTAAATCAAGCACTTCTTTTGACTTTCTGGAGCTAAATTACAGTTTTGACAAAAATGCTGACACAA
CCATGAAATGGCAGACAAAGGCATTTCCAATAGTTGGGGAGCCTCTTCAGAAGCATCAAAGTTTGGATTT
GGGCTCTCTTTTGTTTGAGGGATGTTCTAATTCTAAACCTGTAAATGCAGCAGGAAGATATTTTAATTCA
AAGGTGCCAATAACACGGACCAAATCAACTCCTTTTGAATTGATACAGCAGAGAGAAACCAAGGAGGTGG
ACAGCAAGGAAAACTTTTCTTATTTGGAATCTCAACCACATGATTCTTGTTTTGTAGAGATGCAGGCTCA
AAAAGTAATGCATGTTTCTTCAGCAGAACTGAATTATTCACTGCCATATGACTCTAAACACCAAATACGT
AATGCCTCTAATGTAAAGCACCATGACTCTAGTGCTCTTGGTGTATATTCTTACATACCTTTAGTGGAAA
ATCCTTATTTTTCATCATGGCCTCCAAGTGGTACCAGTTCTAAGATGTCTCTTGATTTACCTGAGAAGCA
AGATGGAACTGTTTTTCCTTCTTCTCTGTTGCCAACATCCTCTACATCCCTCTTCTCTTATTACAATTCA
CATGATTCTTTATCACTGAATTCTCCAACCAATATTTCCTCACTATTGAACCAGGAGTCAGCTGTACTAG
CAACTGCTCCAAGGATAGATGATGAAATCGAATCATTTATTGTGGTTGAGGAAGCTGGAGAATTCTCACC
AAATGTTCCCAAATCCTTATCCTCAGCTGTGAAGGTAAAAATTGGAACATCACTGGAATGGGGTGGAACA
TCTGAACCAAAGAAATTTGATGACTCTGTGATACTTAGACCAAGCAAGAGTGTAAAACTCCGAAGTCCTA
AATCAGAACTACATCAAGATCGTTCTTCTCCCCCACCTCCTCTCCCAGAAAGAACTCTAGAGTCCTTCTT
TCTTGCCGATGAAGATTGTATGCAGGCCCAATCTATAGAAACATATTCTACTAGCTATCCTGACACCATG
GAAAATTCAACATCTTCAAAACAGACACTGAAGACTCCTGGAAAAAGTTTCACAAGGAGTAAGAGTTTGA
AAATTTTGCGAAACATGAAAAAGAGTATCTGTAATTCTTGCCCACCAAACAAGCCTGCAGAATCTGTTCA
GTCAAATAACTCCAGCTCATTTCTGAATTTTGGTTTTGCAAACCGTTTTTCAAAACCCAAAGGACCAAGG
AATCCACCACCAACTTGGAATATTTAATAAAACTCCAGATTTATAATAATATGGGCTGCAAGTACACCTC
GAGGGGGGGCCCGGTACCTTAATTAATTAAGGTACCAGGTAAGTGTACCCAATTCGCCCTATAGTGAGTC
GTATTACAATTCACTCGATCGCCCTTCCCAACAGTTGCGCAGCCTGAATGGCGAATGGAGATCCAATTTT
TAAGTGTATAATGTGTTAAACTACTGATTCTAATTGTTTGTGTATTTTAGATTCACAGTCCCAAGGCTCA
TTTCAGGCCCCTCAGTCCTCACAGTCTGTTCATGATCATAATCAGCCATACCACATTTGTAGAGGTTTTA
CTTGCTTTAAAAAACCTCCCACACCTCCCCCTGAACCTGAAACATAAAATGAATGCAATTGTTGTTGTTA
ACTTGTTTATTGCAGCTTATAATGGTTACAAATAAAGCAATAGCATCACAAATTTCACAAATAAAGCATT
TTTTTCACTGCATTCTAGTTGTGGTTTGTCCAAACTCATCAATGTATCTTAACGCGTAAATTGTAAGCGT
TAATATTTTGTTAAAATTCGCGTTAAATTTTTGTTAAATCAGCTCATTTTTTAACCAATAGGCCGAAATC
GGCAAAATCCCTTATAAATCAAAAGAATAGACCGAGATAGGGT
[37 nt withheld, positions 3764-3800]
AAAGAACGTGGACTCCAACGTCAAAGG
[49 nt withheld, positions 3828-3876]
T
[91 nt withheld, positions 3878-3968]
G
[124 nt withheld, positions 3970-4093]
CAGGTGGCACTTTTCGGGGAAATGTGCGCGGAACCCCTATTTGTTTATTTTTCTAAATACATTCAAATAT
GTATCCGCTCATGAGACAATAACCCTGATAAATGCTTCAATAATATTGAAAAAGGAAGAATCCTGAGGCG
GAAAGAACCAGCTGTGGAATGTGTGTCAGTTAGGGTGTGGAAAGTCCCCAGGCTCCCCAGCAGGCAGAAG
TATGCAAAGCATGCATCTCAATTAGTCAGCAACCAGGTGTGGAAAGTCCCCAGGCTCCCCAGCAGGCAGA
AGTATGCAAAGCATGCATCTCAATTAGTCAGCAACCATAGTCCCGCCCCTAACTCCGCCCATCCCGCCCC
TAACTCCGCCCAGTTCCGCCCATTCTCCGCCCCATGGCTGACTAATTTTTTTTATTTATGCAGAGGCCGA
GGCCGCCTCGGCCTCTGAGCTATTCCAGAAGTAGTGAGGAGGCTTTTTTGGAGGCCTAGGCTTTTGCAAA
GATCGATCAAGAGACAGGATGAGGATCGTTTCGCATGATTGAACAAGATGGATTGCACGCAGGTTCTCCG
GCCGCTTGGGTGGAGAGGCTATTCGGCTATGACTGGGCACAACAGACAATCGGCTGCTCTGATGCCGCCG
TGTTCCGGCTGTCAGCGCAGGGGCGCCCGGTTCTTTTTGTCAAGACCGACCTGTCCGGTGCCCTGAATGA
ACTGCAAGACGAGGCAGCGCGGCTATCGTGGCTGGCCACGACGGGCGTTCCTTGCGCAGCTGTGCTCGAC
GTTGTCACTGAAGCGGGAAGGGACTGGCTGCTATTGGGCGAAGTGCCGGGGCAGGATCTCCTGTCATCTC
ACCTTGCTCCTGCCGAGAAAGTATCCATCATGGCTGATGCAATGCGGCGGCTGCATACGCTTGATCCGGC
TACCTGCCCATTCGACCACCAAGCGAAACATCGCATCGAGCGAGCACGTACTCGGATGGAAGCCGGTCTT
GTCGATCAGGATGATCTGGACGAAGAACATCAGGGGCTCGCGCCAGCCGAACTGTTCGCCAGGCTCAAGG
CGAGCATGCCCGACGGCGAGGATCTCGTCGTGACCCATGGCGATGCCTGCTTGCCGAATATCATGGTGGA
AAATGGCCGCTTTTCTGGATTCATCGACTGTGGCCGGCTGGGTGTGGCGGACCGCTATCAGGACATAGCG
TTGGCTACCCGTGATATTGCTGAAGAACTTGGCGGCGAATGGGCTGACCGCTTCCTCGTGCTTTACGGTA
TCGCCGCTCCCGATTCGCAGCGCATCGCCTTCTATCGCCTTCTTGACGAGTTCTTCTGAGCGGGACTCTG
GGGTTCGAAATGACCGACCAAGCGACGCCCAACCTGCCATCACGAGATTTCGATTCCACCGCCGCCTTCT
ATGAAAGGTTGGGCTTCGGAATCGTTTTCCGGGACGCCGGCTGGATGATCCTCCAGCGCGGGGATCTCAT
GCTGGAGTTCTTCGCCCACCCTAGGGGGAGGCTAACTGAAACACGGAAGGAGACAATACCGGAAGGAACC
CGCGCTATGACGGCAATAAAAAGACAGAATAAAACGCACGGTGTTGGGTCGTTTGTTCATAAACGCGGGG
TTCGGTCCCAGGGCTGGCACTCTGTCGATACCCCACCGAGACCCCATTGGGGCCAATACGCCCGCGTTTC
TTCCTTTTCCCCACCCCACCCCCCAAGTTCGGGTGAAGGCCCAGGGCTCGCAGCCAACGTCGGGGCGGCA
GGCCCTGCCATAGCCTCAGGTTACTCATATATACTTTAGATTGATTTAAAACTTCATTTTTAATTTAAAA
GGATCTAGGTGAAGATCCTTTTTGATAATCTCATGACCAAAATCCCTTAACGTGAGTTTTCGTTCCACTG
AGCGTCAGACCCCGTAGAAAAGATCAAAGGATCTTCTTGAGATCCTTTTTTTCTGCGCGTAATCTGCTGC
TTGCAAACAAAAAAACCACCGCTACCAGCGGTGGTTTGTTTGCCGGATCAAGAGCTACCAACTCTTTTTC
CGAAGGTAACTGGCTTCAGCAGAGCGCAGATACCAAATACTGTTCTTCTAGTGTAGCCGTAGTTAGGCCA
CCACTTCAAGAACTCTGTAGCACCGCCTACATACCTCGCTCTGCTAATCCTGTTACCAGTGGCTGCTGCC
AGTGGCGATAAGTCGTGTCTTACCGGGTTGGACTCAAGACGATAGTTACCGGATAAGGCGCAGCGGTCGG
GCTGAACGGGGGGTTCGTGCACACAGCCCAGCTTGGAGCGAACGACCTACACCGAACTGAGATACCTACA
GCGTGAGCTATGAGAAAGCGCCACGCTTCCCGAAGGGAGAAAGGCGGACAGGTATCCGGTAAGCGGCAGG
GTCGGAACAGGAGAGCGCACGAGGGAGCTTCCAGGGGGAAACGCCTGGTATCTTTATAGTCCTGTCGGGT
TTCGCCACCTCTGACTTGAGCGTCGATTTTTGTGATGCTCGTCAGGGGGGCGGAGCCTATGGAAAAACGC
CAGCAACGCGGCCTTTTTACGGTTCCTGGCCTTTTGCTGGCCTTTTGCTCACATGTTCTTTCCTGCGTTA
TCCCCTGATTCTGTGGATAACCGTATTACCGCC
Features (pLannotate 1.2.2; 20 found; start..end, strand, type, name):
     67..370     +  enhancer       CMV enhancer: human cytomegalovirus immediate early enhancer
    371..574     +  promoter       CMV promoter: human cytomegalovirus (CMV) immediate early promoter
    620..638     +  promoter       T3 promoter: promoter for bacteriophage T3 RNA polymerase
    651..674     +  misc_feature   MCS (fragment): pBluescript multiple cloning site
    682..706     +  CDS            3xFLAG (fragment): three tandem FLAG® epitope tags
    721..3114    +  CDS            PTPN22 (sequence partly withheld): PTN22_HUMAN - Also known as PTPN8. Experimental evidence at protein level: Swiss-Prot protein existence level 1. Acts as negative regulator of T-cell receptor (TCR) signaling by direct dephosphorylation of the Src family kinases LCK and FYN, ITAMs of the TCRz/CD3 complex, as well as ZAP70, VAV, VCP and other key signaling molecules (PubMed:16461343, PubMed:18056643). Associates with and probably dephosphorylates CBL. Dephosphorylates LCK at its activating 'Tyr-394' residue (PubMed:21719704). Dephosphorylates ZAP70 at its activating 'Tyr-493' residue (PubMed:16461343). Dephosphorylates the immu
   3156..3178    +  misc_feature   MCS (fragment): pBluescript multiple cloning site
   3218..3236    -  promoter       T7 promoter: promoter for bacteriophage T7 RNA polymerase
   3246..3285    +  CDS            lacZα (fragment): LacZα fragment of β-galactosidase; lacZ fragment
   3295..3350    +  intron         small t intron (fragment): SV40 (simian virus 40) small t antigen intron
   3350..3487    +  CDS            large T antigen (fragment): large T antigen from SV40 (simian virus 40)
   3510..3631    +  polyA_signal   SV40 poly(A) signal: SV40 polyadenylation signal
   3665..4093    -  rep_origin     f1 ori (sequence partly withheld): f1 bacteriophage origin of replication; arrow indicates direction of (+) strand synthesis
   4120..4222    +  promoter       AmpR promoter: bla
   4226..4583    +  promoter       SV40 promoter: SV40 enhancer and early promoter
   4618..5412    +  CDS            NeoR/KanR: aminoglycoside phosphotransferase from Tn5; aph(3')-II (or nptII); confers resistance to neomycin, kanamycin, and G418 (Geneticin®)
   5433..5585    +  CDS            ble (fragment): BLE_KLEPN - Experimental evidence at protein level: Swiss-Prot protein existence level 1. Binding protein with a strong affinity to the bleomycin family of antibiotics. Binds to CL990; an antimitotic-antibiotic compound. From Klebsiella pneumoniae.
   5644..5691    +  polyA_signal   HSV TK poly(A) signal: herpes simplex virus thymidine kinase polyadenylation signal (Cole and Stacy, 1985)
   5782..5798    -  polyA_signal   bGH poly(A) signal (fragment): bovine growth hormone polyadenylation signal
   6020..6608    +  rep_origin     ori: high-copy-number ColE1/pMB1/pBR322/pUC origin of replication
