[The description below was written by a language model from this plasmid's Addgene catalogue record and pLannotate feature annotations shown in this document.]
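Description:
FLAG-deltaP1-PTPN22 is a mammalian expression plasmid of about 6.7 kb built on the pCMV-Tag2 backbone. It carries human PTPN22 (also known as LYP), a protein tyrosine phosphatase annotated as a negative regulator of T-cell receptor signaling that dephosphorylates Src-family kinases such as LCK and FYN, as well as ZAP70 and other signaling proteins. The insert is a deletion mutant lacking the P1 proline-rich domain. The exact boundaries of the deletion and the restriction sites used for cloning are not recorded. Transcription is driven by the human cytomegalovirus immediate early enhancer and promoter and terminated by an SV40 polyadenylation signal, which is preceded by fragments of SV40 small t intron and large T antigen sequence. A backbone-encoded FLAG epitope sits just upstream of the coding sequence. The annotation software matched it as a fragment of a 3xFLAG element, which fits the N-terminal FLAG tag listed in the catalogue entry. T3 and T7 phage promoters flank the cloning region.

The plasmid replicates in E. coli from a high-copy ColE1/pUC-type origin and also carries an f1 origin for single-stranded DNA production. Selection relies on one Tn5 aminoglycoside phosphotransferase gene (NeoR/KanR) placed behind tandem bacterial (bla) and SV40 early promoters and followed by the HSV TK polyadenylation signal. This arrangement gives kanamycin resistance in bacteria and could allow G418 selection of transfected mammalian cells. According to the record, the construct is for expressing the FLAG-tagged P1-deficient PTPN22 mutant in mammalian cells. The tag allows detection or immunoprecipitation of the protein, for example to compare it with wild-type PTPN22.
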