Addgene plasmid #195380: FLAG-deltaP1-PTPN22
Purpose: Mammalian expression of a human PTPN22 mutant (lacking the P1 domain) with FLAG tag
Depositing lab: Patrick Concannon. Depositing organization: University of Florida.
Backbone
  Vector backbone: pCMV-Tag2
  Vector type: Mammalian Expression
Growth in bacteria
  Bacterial resistance: Kanamycin, 50 μg/mL
  Growth temperature: 37°C
  Growth strain: DH5alpha
  Copy number: Unknown
Gene/Insert
  Gene/Insert name: PTPN22
  Species: H. sapiens (human)
  Mutation: PTPN22 mutant lacking the P1 proline-rich domain
  Entrez Gene: PTPN22 (a.k.a. LYP, LYP1, LYP2, PEP, PTPN22.5, PTPN22.6, PTPN8)
  Tag / fusion protein: FLAG (N terminal on backbone)
  Cloning method: Restriction Enzyme; 5′ cloning site unknown (unknown if destroyed); 3′ cloning site unknown (unknown if destroyed)
Terms and licenses: Academic/Nonprofit Terms; Industry Terms: Not Available to Industry
How to cite: FLAG-deltaP1-PTPN22 was a gift from Patrick Concannon (Addgene plasmid # 195380 ; http://n2t.net/addgene:195380 ; RRID:Addgene_195380)
